Addgene plasmid #121433: Myc-gamma3/gamma2SIL
Purpose: GABAA receptor expression (chimeric rat gamma 3 subunit whose large intracellular loop has been replaced with the large intracellular loop of the rat gamma 2 short subunit) Myc-tag near N-terminus
Depositing lab: Angel de Blas. Depositing organization: University of Connecticut.
Backbone
  Vector backbone: pCDNA3.1
  Vector type: Mammalian Expression
Growth in bacteria
  Bacterial resistance: Ampicillin, 100 μg/mL
  Growth temperature: 37°C
  Growth strain: DH5alpha
  Copy number: High Copy
Gene/Insert
  Gene/Insert name: GABRG3/GABRG2 SIL
  Species: R. norvegicus (rat)
  Entrez Gene: Gabrg2; Gabrg3
  Tag / fusion protein: cMyc epitope EQKLISEEDL inserted between fourth and fifth amino acids of mature protein after signal peptide is cleaved (N terminal on insert)
  Cloning method: Restriction Enzyme; 5′ cloning site NheI (unknown if destroyed); 3′ cloning site XhoI (unknown if destroyed)
  Sequencing primers: 5′ unknown
Resource information
  A portion of this plasmid was derived from a plasmid made by: Rat gamma 3 and rat gamma 2 genes were originally cloned in Peter Seeburg’s lab in Heidelberg. Subcloning into different plasmids, tagging and making the chimeric constructs was done in Angel de Blas's lab.
Terms and licenses: Academic/Nonprofit Terms; Industry Terms: Not Available to Industry
How to cite: Myc-gamma3/gamma2SIL was a gift from Angel de Blas (Addgene plasmid # 121433 ; http://n2t.net/addgene:121433 ; RRID:Addgene_121433)
