[The description below was written by a language model from this plasmid's Addgene catalogue record and pLannotate feature annotations shown in this document.]
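Description:
Myc-gamma3/gamma2SIL is a mammalian expression plasmid built on the pcDNA3.1 backbone (about 6.7 kb in the sequenced record) that encodes a chimeric rat GABAA receptor subunit. The insert is the rat gamma 3 subunit (Gabrg3) in which the large intracellular loop has been swapped for the corresponding loop of the short splice form of the rat gamma 2 subunit (Gabrg2). A c-Myc epitope is inserted between the fourth and fifth residues of the mature protein, so that it sits near the N-terminus once the signal peptide has been cleaved. The coding region was cloned between NheI and XhoI sites. Automated annotation labels the single open reading frame as GABRG2 by homology to the human protein. This most likely reflects similarity among gamma subunits and the gamma 2-derived loop, and the catalogue description of a gamma 3/gamma 2 chimera should be taken as authoritative.

Expression is driven by the human cytomegalovirus immediate-early enhancer and promoter and terminated by the bovine growth hormone polyadenylation signal. A T7 promoter upstream of the insert allows in vitro transcription. A separate SV40 early promoter drives a neomycin phosphotransferase cassette with an SV40 poly(A) signal, which can be used to select stably transfected mammalian cells. In bacteria the plasmid replicates from a high-copy ColE1/pUC-type origin and is selected with ampicillin through the β-lactamase gene, and an f1 origin is also present. The short HIV-1 LTR, ble, lacI and bom fragments flagged by the annotation appear to be backbone remnants or incidental matches, not functional elements. The construct is intended for expressing the tagged chimeric subunit in mammalian cells. The Myc tag allows the chimera to be detected, and the domain swap suggests it is used to probe the role of the large intracellular loop, although the record does not describe specific experiments.
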