Features (pLannotate 1.2.2; 20 found; start..end, strand, type, name):
     95..474     +  enhancer       CMV enhancer: human cytomegalovirus immediate early enhancer
    475..678     +  promoter       CMV promoter: human cytomegalovirus (CMV) immediate early promoter
    674..707     +  LTR            5' LTR (truncated) (fragment): truncated 5' long terminal repeat (LTR) from HIV-1
    723..741     +  promoter       T7 promoter: promoter for bacteriophage T7 RNA polymerase
    761..2134    +  CDS            GABRG2: GBRG2_HUMAN - Experimental evidence at protein level: Swiss-Prot protein existence level 1. Ligand-gated chloride channel which is a component of the heteropentameric receptor for GABA, the major inhibitory neurotransmitter in the brain (PubMed:2538761, PubMed:29950725). Plays an important role in the formation of functional inhibitory GABAergic synapses in addition to mediating synaptic inhibition as a GABA-gated ion channel (PubMed:23909897, PubMed:25489750, PubMed:27864268). The gamma2 subunit is necessary but not sufficient for a rapid formation of active synaptic contacts and the synaptog
   2181..2405    +  polyA_signal   bGH poly(A) signal: bovine growth hormone polyadenylation signal
   2409..2430    +  promoter       SV40 promoter (fragment): SV40 enhancer and early promoter
   2451..2879    +  rep_origin     f1 ori (sequence partly withheld): f1 bacteriophage origin of replication; arrow indicates direction of (+) strand synthesis
   2893..3222    +  promoter       SV40 promoter: SV40 enhancer and early promoter
   3289..4080    +  CDS            neo: KKA2_KLEPN - Also known as kan, nptII. Experimental evidence at protein level: Swiss-Prot protein existence level 1. Resistance to kanamycin, neomycin, paromomycin, ribostamycin, butirosin and gentamicin B. From Klebsiella pneumoniae.
   4104..4262    +  CDS            ble (fragment): BLE_KLEPN - Experimental evidence at protein level: Swiss-Prot protein existence level 1. Binding protein with a strong affinity to the bleomycin family of antibiotics. Binds to CL990; an antimitotic-antibiotic compound. From Klebsiella pneumoniae.
   4257..4378    +  polyA_signal   SV40 poly(A) signal: SV40 polyadenylation signal
   4451..4467    -  protein_bind   lac operator: The lac repressor binds to the lac operator to inhibit transcription in E. coli. This inhibition can be relieved by adding lactose or isopropyl-β-D-thiogalactopyranoside (IPTG). lac repressor encoded by lacI
   4475..4505    -  promoter       lac promoter: promoter for the E. coli lac operon
   4520..4541    -  protein_bind   CAP binding site: CAP binding activates transcription in the presence of cAMP. E. coli catabolite activator protein
   4554..4646    -  CDS            lacI (fragment): lac repressor; lacI; The lac repressor binds to the lac operator to inhibit transcription in E. coli. This inhibition can be relieved by adding lactose or isopropyl-β-D-thiogalactopyranoside (IPTG).
   4829..5417    -  rep_origin     ori: high-copy-number ColE1/pMB1/pBR322/pUC origin of replication
   5588..6448    -  CDS            AmpR: β-lactamase; bla; confers resistance to ampicillin, carbenicillin, and related antibiotics
   6449..6553    -  promoter       AmpR promoter: bla
   6612..6664    -  misc_feature   bom (fragment): basis of mobility region from pBR322
>Addgene plasmid #121433 | Myc-gamma3/gamma2SIL | addgene full sequence | sequence record 237864 | Addgene NGS Result
ACAAGGCAAGGCTTGACCGACAATTGCATGAAGAATCTGCTTAGGGTTAGGCGTTTTGCGCTGCTTCGCG
ATGTACGGGCCAGATATACGCGTTGACATTGATTATTGACTAGTTATTAATAGTAATCAATTACGGGGTC
ATTAGTTCATAGCCCATATATGGAGTTCCGCGTTACATAACTTACGGTAAATGGCCCGCCTGGCTGACCG
CCCAACGACCCCCGCCCATTGACGTCAATAATGACGTATGTTCCCATAGTAACGCCAATAGGGACTTTCC
ATTGACGTCAATGGGTGGAGTATTTACGGTAAACTGCCCACTTGGCAGTACATCAAGTGTATCATATGCC
AAGTACGCCCCCTATTGACGTCAATGACGGTAAATGGCCCGCCTGGCATTATGCCCAGTACATGACCTTA
TGGGACTTTCCTACTTGGCAGTACATCTACGTATTAGTCATCGCTATTACCATGGTGATGCGGTTTTGGC
AGTACATCAATGGGCGTGGATAGCGGTTTGACTCACGGGGATTTCCAAGTCTCCACCCCATTGACGTCAA
TGGGAGTTTGTTTTGGCACCAAAATCAACGGGACTTTCCAAAATGTCGTAACAACTCCGCCCCATTGACG
CAAATGGGCGGTAGGCGTGTACGGTGGGAGGTCTATATAAGCAGAGCTCTCTGGCTAACTAGAGAACCCA
CTGCTTACTGGCTTATCGAAATTAATACGACTCACTATAGGGAGACCCAAGCTGGCTAGCATGGCTGCAA
AGCTGCTGCTTCTCCTCTGCCTGTTCTCGGGCTTGCATGCTCGGTCCAGGAGGGAACAGAAGTTGATTTC
CGAAGAAGACCTCGTGGAAGAGGATGACAGTGAAGACTCTCCATCAAACCAGAAGTGGGTCTTGGCACCC
AAATCACAAGACACCGATGTGACACTGATTCTCAACAAATTGCTGCGGGAATATGACAAAAAGTTGAGAC
CAGACATTGGAATAAAACCAACTGTGATCGATGTGGACATTTATGTTAACAGCATTGGTCCTGTGTCATC
CATAAACATGGAATACCAAATTGATATATTTTTTGCTCAAACCTGGACAGACAGTCGCCTTCGATTCAAC
AGCACAATGAAAATACTTACTCTGAACAGCAACATGGTGGGTTTGATATGGATACCAGACACCATCTTTC
GAAACTCTAAAACAGCAGAGGCTCACTGGATCACCACACCCAACCAGCTCCTTAGAATCTGGAATGATGG
GAAAATCCTTTACACATTAAGGCTTACCATCAATGCAGAGTGCCAGCTGCAACTGCATAACTTCCCCATG
GATGCGCATGCCTGCCCTTTGACCTTCTCTAGCTATGGCTACCCCAAAGAAGAAATGATTTATCGTTGGA
GGAAAAATTCAGTTGAGGCAGCTGATCAGAAATCATGGCGGCTCTATCAGTTTGACTTCATGGGCCTCAG
AAACACTACAGAAATCGTGACTACATCTGCAGGTGATTATGTTGTCATGACTATCTACTTTGAACTGAGT
CGAAGAATGGGATACTTCACTATCCAGACGTATATCCCCTGCATACTGACTGTGGTTCTGTCCTGGGTAT
CATTTTGGATCAAAAAAGATGCGACACCAGCAAGAACAACATTAGGCATCACCACGGTGCTAACCATGAC
CACACTCAGCACCATTGCCAGGAAGTCCCTGCCTCGGGTGTCCTATGTCACTGCCATGGACCTCTTTGTG
ACTGTGTGCTTCTTGTTTGTCTTTGCCGCACTGATGGAGTATGCTACTCTCCACTATTTTGTGAGCAACC
GGAAACCAAGCAAGGATAAAGACAAAAAGAAGAAAAACCCTGCCCCTACCATTGATATCCGTCCCAGATC
AGCAACGATCCAAATGAACAATGCCACCCACCTTCAAGAGAGGGATGAAGAATATGGCTATGAGTGTTTG
GATGGCAAGGACTGTGCCAGTTTCTTTTGCTGTTTTGAAGACTGCCGAACAGGAGCCTGGAGACACGGGA
GGATACACATTCGCATTGCCAAAATGGACTCCTACTCTCGGGTCTTCTTCCCAACGTCCTTCCTGCTGTT
CAACCTGGTCTATTGGGTTGGATACCTATATCTTTAACTCGAGTCTAGAGGGCCCGTTTAAACCCGCTGA
TCAGCCTCGACTGTGCCTTCTAGTTGCCAGCCATCTGTTGTTTGCCCCTCCCCCGTGCCTTCCTTGACCC
TGGAAGGTGCCACTCCCACTGTCCTTTCCTAATAAAATGAGGAAATTGCATCGCATTGTCTGAGTAGGTG
TCATTCTATTCTGGGGGGTGGGGTGGGGCAGGACAGCAAGGGGGAGGATTGGGAAGACAATAGCAGGCAT
GCTGGGGATGCGGTGGGCTCTATGGCTTCTGAGGCGGAAAGAACCAGCTGGGGCTCTAGGGGGTATCCCC
[124 nt withheld, positions 2451-2574]
C
[91 nt withheld, positions 2576-2666]
A
[49 nt withheld, positions 2668-2716]
CCTTTGACGTTGGAGTCCACGTTCTTT
[37 nt withheld, positions 2744-2780]
ACCCTATCTCGGTCTATTCTTTTGATTTATAAGGGATTTTGCCGATTTCGGCCTATTGGTTAAAAAATGA
GCTGATTTAACAAAAATTTAACGCGAATTAATTCTGTGGAATGTGTGTCAGTTAGGGTGTGGAAAGTCCC
CAGGCTCCCCAGCAGGCAGAAGTATGCAAAGCATGCATCTCAATTAGTCAGCAACCAGGTGTGGAAAGTC
CCCAGGCTCCCCAGCAGGCAGAAGTATGCAAAGCATGCATCTCAATTAGTCAGCAACCATAGTCCCGCCC
CTAACTCCGCCCATCCCGCCCCTAACTCCGCCCAGTTCCGCCCATTCTCCGCCCCATGGCTGACTAATTT
TTTTTATTTATGCAGAGGCCGAGGCCGCCTCTGCCTCTGAGCTATTCCAGAAGTAGTGAGGAGGCTTTTT
TGGAGGCCTAGGCTTTTGCAAAAAGCTCCCGGGAGCTTGTATATCCATTTTCGGATCTGATCAAGAGACA
GGATGAGGATCGTTTCGCATGATTGAACAAGATGGATTGCACGCAGGTTCTCCGGCCGCTTGGGTGGAGA
GGCTATTCGGCTATGACTGGGCACAACAGACAATCGGCTGCTCTGATGCCGCCGTGTTCCGGCTGTCAGC
GCAGGGGCGCCCGGTTCTTTTTGTCAAGACCGACCTGTCCGGTGCCCTGAATGAACTGCAGGACGAGGCA
GCGCGGCTATCGTGGCTGGCCACGACGGGCGTTCCTTGCGCAGCTGTGCTCGACGTTGTCACTGAAGCGG
GAAGGGACTGGCTGCTATTGGGCGAAGTGCCGGGGCAGGATCTCCTGTCATCTCACCTTGCTCCTGCCGA
GAAAGTATCCATCATGGCTGATGCAATGCGGCGGCTGCATACGCTTGATCCGGCTACCTGCCCATTCGAC
CACCAAGCGAAACATCGCATCGAGCGAGCACGTACTCGGATGGAAGCCGGTCTTGTCGATCAGGATGATC
TGGACGAAGAGCATCAGGGGCTCGCGCCAGCCGAACTGTTCGCCAGGCTCAAGGCGCGCATGCCCGACGG
CGAGGATCTCGTCGTGACCCATGGCGATGCCTGCTTGCCGAATATCATGGTGGAAAATGGCCGCTTTTCT
GGATTCATCGACTGTGGCCGGCTGGGTGTGGCGGACCGCTATCAGGACATAGCGTTGGCTACCCGTGATA
TTGCTGAAGAGCTTGGCGGCGAATGGGCTGACCGCTTCCTCGTGCTTTACGGTATCGCCGCTCCCGATTC
GCAGCGCATCGCCTTCTATCGCCTTCTTGACGAGTTCTTCTGAGCGGGACTCTGGGGTTCGAAATGACCG
ACCAAGCGACGCCCAACCTGCCATCACGAGATTTCGATTCCACCGCCGCCTTCTATGAAAGGTTGGGCTT
CGGAATCGTTTTCCGGGACGCCGGCTGGATGATCCTCCAGCGCGGGGATCTCATGCTGGAGTTCTTCGCC
CACCCCAACTTGTTTATTGCAGCTTATAATGGTTACAAATAAAGCAATAGCATCACAAATTTCACAAATA
AAGCATTTTTTTCACTGCATTCTAGTTGTGGTTTGTCCAAACTCATCAATGTATCTTATCATGTCTGTAT
ACCGTCGACCTCTAGCTAGAGCTTGGCGTAATCATGGTCATAGCTGTTTCCTGTGTGAAATTGTTATCCG
CTCACAATTCCACACAACATACGAGCCGGAAGCATAAAGTGTAAAGCCTGGGGTGCCTAATGAGTGAGCT
AACTCACATTAATTGCGTTGCGCTCACTGCCCGCTTTCCAGTCGGGAAACCTGTCGTGCCAGCTGCATTA
ATGAATCGGCCAACGCGCGGGGAGAGGCGGTTTGCGTATTGGGCGCTCTTCCGCTTCCTCGCTCACTGAC
TCGCTGCGCTCGGTCGTTCGGCTGCGGCGAGCGGTATCAGCTCACTCAAAGGCGGTAATACGGTTATCCA
CAGAATCAGGGGATAACGCAGGAAAGAACATGTGAGCAAAAGGCCAGCAAAAGGCCAGGAACCGTAAAAA
GGCCGCGTTGCTGGCGTTTTTCCATAGGCTCCGCCCCCCTGACGAGCATCACAAAAATCGACGCTCAAGT
CAGAGGTGGCGAAACCCGACAGGACTATAAAGATACCAGGCGTTTCCCCCTGGAAGCTCCCTCGTGCGCT
CTCCTGTTCCGACCCTGCCGCTTACCGGATACCTGTCCGCCTTTCTCCCTTCGGGAAGCGTGGCGCTTTC
TCATAGCTCACGCTGTAGGTATCTCAGTTCGGTGTAGGTCGTTCGCTCCAAGCTGGGCTGTGTGCACGAA
CCCCCCGTTCAGCCCGACCGCTGCGCCTTATCCGGTAACTATCGTCTTGAGTCCAACCCGGTAAGACACG
ACTTATCGCCACTGGCAGCAGCCACTGGTAACAGGATTAGCAGAGCGAGGTATGTAGGCGGTGCTACAGA
GTTCTTGAAGTGGTGGCCTAACTACGGCTACACTAGAAGAACAGTATTTGGTATCTGCGCTCTGCTGAAG
CCAGTTACCTTCGGAAAAAGAGTTGGTAGCTCTTGATCCGGCAAACAAACCACCGCTGGTAGCGGTGGTT
TTTTTGTTTGCAAGCAGCAGATTACGCGCAGAAAAAAAGGATCTCAAGAAGATCCTTTGATCTTTTCTAC
GGGGTCTGACGCTCAGTGGAACGAAAACTCACGTTAAGGGATTTTGGTCATGAGATTATCAAAAAGGATC
TTCACCTAGATCCTTTTAAATTAAAAATGAAGTTTTAAATCAATCTAAAGTATATATGAGTAAACTTGGT
CTGACAGTTACCAATGCTTAATCAGTGAGGCACCTATCTCAGCGATCTGTCTATTTCGTTCATCCATAGT
TGCCTGACTCCCCGTCGTGTAGATAACTACGATACGGGAGGGCTTACCATCTGGCCCCAGTGCTGCAATG
ATACCGCGAGACCCACGCTCACCGGCTCCAGATTTATCAGCAATAAACCAGCCAGCCGGAAGGGCCGAGC
GCAGAAGTGGTCCTGCAACTTTATCCGCCTCCATCCAGTCTATTAATTGTTGCCGGGAAGCTAGAGTAAG
TAGTTCGCCAGTTAATAGTTTGCGCAACGTTGTTGCCATTGCTACAGGCATCGTGGTGTCACGCTCGTCG
TTTGGTATGGCTTCATTCAGCTCCGGTTCCCAACGATCAAGGCGAGTTACATGATCCCCCATGTTGTGCA
AAAAAGCGGTTAGCTCCTTCGGTCCTCCGATCGTTGTCAGAAGTAAGTTGGCCGCAGTGTTATCACTCAT
GGTTATGGCAGCACTGCATAATTCTCTTACTGTCATGCCATCCGTAAGATGCTTTTCTGTGACTGGTGAG
TACTCAACCAAGTCATTCTGAGAATAGTGTATGCGGCGACCGAGTTGCTCTTGCCCGGCGTCAATACGGG
ATAATACCGCGCCACATAGCAGAACTTTAAAAGTGCTCATCATTGGAAAACGTTCTTCGGGGCGAAAACT
CTCAAGGATCTTACCGCTGTTGAGATCCAGTTCGATGTAACCCACTCGTGCACCCAACTGATCTTCAGCA
TCTTTTACTTTCACCAGCGTTTCTGGGTGAGCAAAAACAGGAAGGCAAAATGCCGCAAAAAAGGGAATAA
GGGCGACACGGAAATGTTGAATACTCATACTCTTCCTTTTTCAATATTATTGAAGCATTTATCAGGGTTA
TTGTCTCATGAGCGGATACATATTTGAATGTATTTAGAAAAATAAACAAATAGGGGTTCCGCGCACATTT
CCCCGAAAAGTGCCACCTGACGTCGACGGATCGGGAGATCTCCCGATCCCCTATGGTGCACTCTCAGTAC
AATCTGCTCTGATGCCGCATAGTTAAGCCAGTATCTGCTCCCTGCTTGTGTGTTGGAGGTCGCTGAGTAG
TGCGCGAGCAAAATTTAAGCTACA
